>Addgene plasmid #123806 | MTK3b_028 | addgene full sequence | sequence record 249732 | Addgene NGS Result
TCGGTCTCATTCTTCTAAAGGTGAAGAATTATTCACTGGTGTTGTCCCAATTTTGGTTGAATTAGATGGT
GATGTTAATGGTCACAAATTTTCTGTCTCCGGTGAAGGTGAAGGTGATGCTACTTACGGTAAATTGACCT
TAAAATTGATTTGTACTACTGGTAAATTGCCAGTTCCATGGCCAACCTTAGTCACTACTTTAGGTTATGG
TTTGCAATGTTTTGCTAGATACCCAGATCATATGAAACAACATGACTTTTTCAAGTCTGCCATGCCAGAA
GGTTATGTTCAAGAAAGAACTATTTTTTTCAAAGATGACGGTAACTACAAGACCAGAGCTGAAGTCAAGT
TTGAAGGTGATACCTTAGTTAATAGAATCGAATTAAAAGGTATTGATTTTAAAGAAGGTGGTAACATTTT
AGGTCACAAATTGGAATACAACTATAACTCTCACAATGTTTACATCACTGCTGACAAACAAAAGAATGGT
ATCAAAGCTAACTTCAAAATTAGACACAACATTGAAGATGGTGGTGTTCAATTAGCTGACCATTATCAAC
AAAATACTCCAATTGGTGATGGTCCAGTCTTGTTACCAGACAACCATTACTTATCCTATCAATCTGCCTT
ATCCAAAGATCCAAACGAAAAGAGAGATCACATGGTCTTGTTAGAATTTGTTACTGCTGCTGGTATTACC
CATGGTATGGATGAATTGTACAAAGGATCCTGAGACCAGACCAATAAAAAACGCCCGGCGGCAACCGAGC
GTTCTGAACAAATCCAGATGGAGTTCTGAGGTCATTACTGGATCTATCAACAGGAGTCCAAGCGAGCTCG
ATATCAAATTACGCCCCGCCCTGCCACTCATCGCAGTACTGTTGTAATTCATTAAGCATTCTGCCGACAT
GGAAGCCATCACAAACGGCATGATGAACCTGAATCGCCAGCGGCATCAGCACCTTGTCGCCTTGCGTATA
ATATTTGCCCATGGTGAAAACGGGGGCGAAGAAGTTGTCCATATTGGCCACGTTTAAATCAAAACTGGTG
AAACTCACCCAGGGATTGGCTGAAACGAAAAACATATTCTCAATAAACCCTTTAGGGAAATAGGCCAGGT
TTTCACCGTAACACGCCACATCTTGCGAATATATGTGTAGAAACTGCCGGAAATCGTCGTGGTATTCACT
CCAGAGCGATGAAAACGTTTCAGTTTGCTCATGGAAAACGGTGTAACAAGGGTGAACACTATCCCATATC
ACCAGCTCACCGTCTTTCATTGCCATACGAAATTCCGGATGAGCATTCATCAGGCGGGCAAGAATGTGAA
TAAAGGCCGGATAAAACTTGTGCTTATTTTTCTTTACGGTCTTTAAAAAGGCCGTAATATCCAGCTGAAC
GGTCTGGTTATAGGTACATTGAGCAACTGACTGAAATGCCTCAAAATGTTCTTTACGATGCCATTGGGAT
ATATCAACGGTGGTATATCCAGTGATTTTTTTCTCCATTTTAGCTTCCTTAGCTCCTGAAAATCTCGATA
ACTCAAAAAATACGCCCGGTAGTGATCTTATTTCATTATGGTGAAAGTTGGAACCTCTTACGTGCCCGAT
CAATCATGACCAAAATCCCTTAACGTGAGTTTTCGTTCCACTGAGCGTCAGACCCCGTAGAAAAGATCAA
AGGATCTTCTTGAGATCCTTTTTTTCTGCGCGTAATCTGCTGCTTGCAAACAAAAAAACCACCGCTACCA
GCGGTGGTTTGTTTGCCGGATCAAGAGCTACCAACTCTTTTTCCGAAGGTAACTGGCTTCAGCAGAGCGC
AGATACCAAATACTGTTCTTCTAGTGTAGCCGTAGTTAGGCCACCACTTCAAGAACTCTGTAGCACCGCC
TACATACCTCGCTCTGCTAATCCTGTTACCAGTGGCTGCTGCCAGTGGCGATAAGTCGTGTCTTACCGGG
TTGGACTCAAGACGATAGTTACCGGATAAGGCGCAGCGGTCGGGCTGAACGGGGGGTTCGTGCACACAGC
CCAGCTTGGAGCGAACGACCTACACCGAACTGAGATACCTACAGCGTGAGCTATGAGAAAGCGCCACGCT
TCCCGAAGGGAGAAAGGCGGACAGGTATCCGGTAAGCGGCAGGGTCGGAACAGGAGAGCGCACGAGGGAG
CTTCCAGGGGGAAACGCCTGGTATCTTTATAGTCCTGTCGGGTTTCGCCACCTCTGACTTGAGCGTCGAT
TTTTGTGATGCTCGTCAGGGGGGCGGAGCCTATGGAAAAACGCCAGCAACGCGGCCTTTTTACGGTTCCT
GGCCTTTTGCTGGCCTTTTGCTCACATGTTCTTTCCTGCGTTATCCCCTGATTCTGTGGATAACCGTAG
Features (pLannotate 1.2.2; 5 found; start..end, strand, type, name):
     14..724     +  CDS            Venus: Venus is a basic (constitutively fluorescent) yellow fluorescent protein published in 2002, derived from Aequorea victoria. It is reported to be a rapidly-maturing weak dimer with moderate acid sensitivity.
    744..778     -  terminator     lambda t0 terminator: minimal transcription terminator from phage lambda (Scholtissek and Grosse, 1987)
    852..1508    -  CDS            cat: CAT_ECOLX - Experimental evidence at protein level: Swiss-Prot protein existence level 1. This enzyme is an effector of chloramphenicol resistance in bacteria. From Escherichia coli. This protein is used as a marker in many commonly used cloning vectors, such as pACYC184.
   1509..1606    -  promoter       cat promoter: promoter of the E. coli cat gene encoding chloramphenicol acetyltransferase
   1690..2278    +  rep_origin     ori: high-copy-number ColE1/pMB1/pBR322/pUC origin of replication
