[The description below was written by a language model from this plasmid's Addgene catalogue record and pLannotate feature annotations shown in this document.]
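Description:
MTK3b_028 is a small (about 2.4 kb) part plasmid from the Mammalian Toolkit (MTK), a modular hierarchical cloning system for building genetic circuits in mammalian cells. It is built on the MTK0_027 part-entry backbone and, although catalogued as a mammalian expression vector, it is really a storage vector for a single standardized part. The feature table shows no mammalian promoter, polyadenylation signal or other eukaryotic regulatory element. The plasmid is propagated in E. coli using a high-copy ColE1/pUC-type origin. Selection is with chloramphenicol, through the cat gene driven by its native promoter and followed by a lambda t0 terminator.

The payload is the coding sequence of Venus, a rapidly maturing, constitutively fluorescent yellow protein derived from Aequorea victoria GFP, listed here as a synthetic insert. It was cloned into the backbone using BsmBI sites that were destroyed in the process. It is formatted as a Type 3b part, a position the depositor notes is used for coding sequences in the MTK. By itself the plasmid is not expected to express Venus in mammalian cells. Instead, the Venus part is meant to be combined with other toolkit parts, such as promoters and terminators held on separate part plasmids, to assemble complete transcriptional units. The record does not describe the specific overhangs or the enzyme used to release the part in those downstream assemblies. Once assembled, the part would typically serve as a fluorescent reporter, or possibly as one element of a larger coding region.
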