Addgene plasmid #123806: MTK3b_028
Purpose: Encodes Venus as a Type 3b part to be used in the MTK system
Depositing lab: Hana El-Samad. Depositing organization: University of California, San Francisco (UCSF). Publication: A Toolkit for Rapid Modular Construction of Biological Circuits in Mammalian Cells. Fonseca JP, Bonny AR, Kumar GR, Ng AH, Town J, Wu QC, Aslankoohi E, Chen SY, Dods G, Harrigan P, Osimiri LC, Kistler AL, El-Samad H. ACS Synth Biol. 2019 Nov 15;8(11):2593-2606. doi: 10.1021/acssynbio.9b00322. Epub 2019 Nov 5. PubMed 31686495.
Backbone
  Vector backbone: MTK0_027
  Vector type: Mammalian Expression
Growth in bacteria
  Bacterial resistance: Chloramphenicol, 25 μg/mL
  Growth temperature: 37°C
  Growth strain: DH5alpha
  Copy number: Unknown
Gene/Insert
  Gene/Insert name: Venus
  Species: Synthetic
  Cloning method: Restriction Enzyme; 5′ cloning site BsmBI (destroyed during cloning); 3′ cloning site BsmBI (destroyed during cloning)
Terms and licenses: Academic/Nonprofit Terms; Industry Terms: Not Available to Industry
Depositor comments: Type 3b parts are used for coding sequences in the MTK. Please visit https://www.biorxiv.org/content/10.1101/506188v2 for BioRxiv preprint
How to cite: MTK3b_028 was a gift from Hana El-Samad (Addgene plasmid # 123806 ; http://n2t.net/addgene:123806 ; RRID:Addgene_123806)
